>Addgene plasmid #11017 | pcDNA3 MLL2 653 | depositor partial sequence | sequence record 6851 | Author sequence
GGATCCATGGTGGACGACGGCACTGACAGTGAGGCTGAGGCGGTGCAGCAGCCTCGGGGCCAGGGCACGC
CTCCTTCGGGGCCAGGAGTAGTCCGGGCAGGGGTCCTTGGGGCTGCAGGGGACAGGGCCCGGCCTCCTGA
GGACCTGCCATCGGAAATTGTGGATTTTGTGTTGAAGAACCTAGGGGGTCCTGGGGATGGAGGTGCTGGC
CCTAGAGAGGAGTCACTCCCCCCGGCGCCTCCCCTGGCTAATGGCAGCCAGCCCTCCCAAGGCCTGACCG
CCAGCCCAGCTGACCCCACCCGCACATTTGCCTGGCTCCCAGGGGCCCCAGGGGTCCGGGTGTTAAGCCT
TGGCCCTGCCCCTGAGCCCCCCAAACCCGCCACATCCAAAATCATACTTGTCAACAAGCTGGGGCAAGTA
TTTGTGAAGATGGCTGGGGAGGGTGAACCTGTCCCACCCCCAGTGAAGCAGCCACCTTTGCCCCCCACCA
TTTCCCCCACGGCTCCCACCTCCTGGACTCTGCCCCCAGGCCCCCTCCTCGGCGTGCTGCCCGTGGTCGG
AGTGGTCCGCCCTGCCCCGCCCCCGCCACCCCCTCCCCTGACGCTGGTGCTGAGCAGTGGGCCAGCCAGC
CCGCCCCGCCAGGCCATCCGCGTCAAGAGGGTGTCCACTTTCTCCGGCCGGTCCCCGCCAGCACCTCCCC
CATACAAAGCCCCCCGGCTGGATGAAGATGGAGAGGCCTCAGAGGATACCCCTCAGGTTCCAGGGCTTGG
CAGTGGCGGGTTTAGCCGTGTGAGGATGAAAACCCCCACAGTGCGTGGGGTCCTTGACCTGGATCGGCCT
GGGGAGCCCGCTGGGGAAGAAAGTCCTGGGCCCCTCCAGGAACGGTCCCCTTTGCTGCCACTTCCGGAAG
ATGGTCCTCCCCAGGTCCCCGATGGTCCCCCAGACCTGCTGCTTGAGTCCCAGTGGCACCACTATTCAGG
TGAGGCTTCGAGCTCTGAGGAAGAGCCTCCATCCCCAGATGATAAAGAGAACCAGGCCCCAAAACGGACT
GGCCCACATCTGCGCTTCGAGATCAGCAGTGAGGATGGGTTCAGCGTTGAGGCAGAGAGCTTGGAGGGGG
CGTGGAGAACTCTGATCGAGAAAGTGCAAGAGGCCCGAGGGCATGCCCGACTCAGACATCTCTCCTTTAG
TGGAATGAGTGGGGCGAGACTCCTGGGCATCCACCATGATGCTGTCATCTTCCTGGCCGAGCAGCTCCCC
GGAGCCCAGCGTTGCCAGCACTATAAGTTCCGTTACCACCAGCAGGGAGAGGGCCAGGAGGAGCCGCCCC
TGAATCCCCATGGGGCTGCTCGGGCAGAGGTCTATCTCCGGAAGTGCACCTTTGACATGTTCAACTTCCT
GGCCTCCCAGCACCGGGTGCTCCCTGAGGGGGCCACCTGTGATGAGGAAGAGGATGAGGTGCAGCTCAGG
TCAACCAGACGTGCCACCAGCCTGGAGCTGCCCATGGCCATGCGTTTTCGTCACCTTAAGAAGACGTCCA
AAGAAGCTGTGGGTGTCTACAGATCAGCCATCCACGGGCGAGGCCTGTTCTGTAAGCGCAACATCGACGC
GGGGGAGATGGTCATCGAGTACTCTGGCATTGTCATCCGCTCGGTGTTGACTGACAAGCGGGAGAAGTTC
TACGATGGGAAGGGCATCGGGTGCTATATGTTCCGCATGGATGACTTTGATGTAGTGGACGCCACGATGC
ATGGCAATGCCGCCCGCTTCATCAACCACTCCTGTGAGCCCAACTGCTTCTCTCGGGTCATCCACGTGGA
GGGCCAGAAACACATTGTTATCTTCGCCCTGCGCCGCATCCTGCGTGGTGAGGAGCTCACCTACGACTAC
AAGTTCCCCATCGAGGATGCCAGCAACAAGCTGCCCTGCAACTGTGGCGCCAAGCGCTGCCGTCGGTTCC
TTAACTGACTCGAGCATGCA
