>Addgene plasmid #11017 | pcDNA3 MLL2 653 | addgene partial sequence | sequence record 17987 | 11017 with T7
TGGTGGACGACGGCACTGACAGTGAGGCTGAGGCGGTGCAGCAGCCTCGGGGCCAGGGCACGCCTCCTTC
GGGGCCAGGAGTAGTCCGGGCAGGGGTCCTTGGGGCTGCAGGGGACAGGGCCCGGCCTCCTGAGGACCTG
CCATCGGAAATTGTGGATTTTGTGTTGAAGAACCTAGGGGGTCCTGGGGATGGAGGTGCTGGCCCTAGAG
AGGAGTCACTCCCCCCGGCGCCTCCCCTGGCTAATGGCAGCCAGCCCTCCCAAGGCCTGACCGCCAGCCC
AGCTGACCCCACCCGCACATTTGCCTGGCTCCCAGGGGCCCCAGGGGTCCGGGTGTTAAGCCTTGGCCCT
GCCCCTGAGCCCCCCAAACCCGCCACATCCAAAATCATACTTGTCAACAAGCTGGGGCAAGTATTTGTGA
AGATGGCTGGGGAGGGTGAACCTGTCCCACCCCCAGTGAAGCAGCCACCTTTGCCCCCCACCATTTCCCC
CACGGCTCCCACCTCCTGGACTCTGCCCCCAGGCCCCCTCCTCGGCGTGCTGCCCGTGGTCGGAGTGGTC
CGCCCTGCCCCGCCCCCGCCACCCCCTCCCCTGACGCTGGTGCTGAGCAGTGGGCCAGCCAGCCCGCCCC
GCCAGGCCATCCGCGTCAAGAGGGTGTCCACTTTCTCCGGCCGGTCCCGCCAGCACC
