[The description below was written by a language model from this plasmid's Addgene catalogue record.]
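Description:
pcDNA3 MLL2 653 is a mammalian expression plasmid built on the Invitrogen pcDNA3 backbone (about 5.4 kb without insert). It is maintained in E. coli as a high-copy plasmid under ampicillin selection, and it carries a neomycin resistance marker so that transfected mammalian cells can be selected with G418. The record does not list the promoter explicitly. pcDNA3 is a standard vector in which inserts are expressed from the CMV immediate-early promoter, and its cloning site is flanked by T7 and SP6 promoter sequences, consistent with the sequencing primers recorded for this construct.

The insert is a 1,962 bp fragment of human MLL2 (also called MLL4, TRX2 or HRX2; current gene symbol KMT2B), a trithorax-family histone methyltransferase. It encodes only the final 653 amino acids of the protein, the C-terminal portion that lies downstream of the CS2 D/GVDD proteolytic cleavage site. The construct therefore mimics the C-terminal fragment produced when the full-length protein is processed. The glycine immediately after the cleavage position was changed to methionine to give the fragment a start codon. The fragment was cloned between BamHI and NotI, both of which remain intact. A FLAG epitope was placed upstream between HindIII and BamHI, giving an N-terminally FLAG-tagged protein that can be detected or immunoprecipitated with anti-FLAG antibodies.

The associated publication concerns the association of menin with a trithorax-family histone methyltransferase complex and with the Hoxc8 locus. The plasmid is accordingly suited to expressing the tagged MLL2 C-terminal fragment in mammalian cells for interaction or complex-composition studies, although the record does not specify the exact experiments.
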