Addgene plasmid #11017: pcDNA3 MLL2 653
Depositing lab: Matthew Meyerson. Publication: Menin associates with a trithorax family histone methyltransferase complex and with the hoxc8 locus. Hughes CM, Rozenblatt-Rosen O, Milne TA, Copeland TD, Levine SS, Lee JC, Hayes DN, Shanmugam KS, Bhattacharjee A, Biondi CA, Kay GF, Hayward NK, Hess JL, Meyerson M. Mol Cell. 2004 Feb 27. 13(4):587-97. 10.1016/S1097-2765(04)00081-4 PubMed 14992727.
Backbone
  Vector backbone: pcDNA3
  Backbone manufacturer: Invitrogen
  Backbone size w/o insert (bp): 5400
  Vector type: Mammalian Expression
  Selectable markers: Neomycin (select with G418)
Growth in bacteria
  Bacterial resistance: Ampicillin, 100 μg/mL
  Growth temperature: 37°C
  Growth strain: DH5alpha
  Copy number: High Copy
Gene/Insert
  Gene/Insert name: MLL2 (alt names: MLL4; TRX2; HRX2)
  Species: H. sapiens (human)
  Insert size (bp): 1962
  Mutation: truncation of MLL2, last 653 amino acids, from proteolytic cleavage site.
  Entrez Gene: KMT2B (a.k.a. CXXC10, DYT28, HRX2, MLL1B, MLL2, MLL4, MRD68, TRX2, WBP-7, WBP7)
  Tag / fusion protein: FLAG (N terminal on backbone)
  Cloning method: Restriction Enzyme; 5′ cloning site BamHI (not destroyed); 3′ cloning site NotI (not destroyed)
  Sequencing primers: 5′ T7; 3′ SP6
Terms and licenses: Academic/Nonprofit Terms; Industry Terms: Not Available to Industry
Depositor comments: Final 653 amino acids, after CS2 D/GVDD proteolytic cleavage site (see Hsieh et al, Cell, Oct 31, 2003), but Gly mutated to Met to start protein. FLAG was cloned HindIII-BamHI 5' of the insert. Author has submitted sequence of insert. Click on "sequence" to view.
How to cite: pcDNA3 MLL2 653 was a gift from Matthew Meyerson (Addgene plasmid # 11017 ; http://n2t.net/addgene:11017 ; RRID:Addgene_11017)
